Addgene plasmid #236184: pQdCas9-sggfp
Purpose: The plasmid pQdCas9-sggfp expresses the dCas9 endonuclease and the sgRNA targeting the gfp gene.
Depositing lab: Radhakrishnan Mahadevan. Depositing organization: University of Toronto. Publication: Model-Based Optimization of a qCRISPRi Circuit for Dynamic Control of Metabolic Pathways. Golla SA, Abo-Hashesh M, Gupta D, Liu Y, Mahadevan R. ACS Synth Biol. 2025 Oct 17;14(10):3890-3898. doi: 10.1021/acssynbio.5c00095. Epub 2025 Sep 29. PubMed 41021780.
Backbone
  Vector backbone: pBBRMCS2
Growth in bacteria
  Bacterial resistance: Kanamycin, 50 μg/mL
  Growth temperature: 37°C
  Growth strain: DH5alpha
  Growth instructions: The plasmid is stable in both 30°C and 37°C in E. coli. The plasmid is stable in 30°C in P. putida.
  Copy number: Low Copy
Gene/Insert
  Gene/Insert name: Quorum sensing cassette luxI, luxR, and the LuxR-dependent promoter pLuxI , dCas9, and sgRNA for GFP gene
  gRNA/shRNA sequence: tgctcgagccctggaagtac
  Promoter: Quorum sensing promoter
  Cloning method: Ligation Independent Cloning
  Sequencing primers: 5′ AGGATCTCGTCGTGACCCATG; 3′ AAACGGAGGAATGGGAACG
Terms and licenses: Academic/Nonprofit Terms; Industry Terms: Not Available to Industry
How to cite: pQdCas9-sggfp was a gift from Radhakrishnan Mahadevan (Addgene plasmid # 236184 ; http://n2t.net/addgene:236184 ; RRID:Addgene_236184)
