[The description below was written by a language model from this plasmid's Addgene catalogue record and pLannotate feature annotations shown in this document.]
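Description:
pQdCas9-sggfp is a low-copy, broad-host-range bacterial plasmid built on a pBBR1MCS-2-type backbone (recorded as pBBRMCS2) that implements a quorum-sensing-controlled CRISPR interference (qCRISPRi) circuit. It replicates through the pBBR1 oriV together with the plasmid-encoded pBBR1 Rep protein, a system that functions in many Gram-negative species. The record notes stable maintenance in both E. coli and Pseudomonas putida. Selection is by kanamycin, conferred by the Tn5-derived neo (nptII) gene. The short ble and Tn5 transposase fragments annotated next to it are remnants of that resistance cassette rather than functional genes.

The payload combines the Aliivibrio fischeri lux quorum-sensing module with a Streptococcus pyogenes dCas9 system. LuxI synthesises the acyl-homoserine lactone autoinducer, which accumulates as the culture grows denser. LuxR binds this signal and activates the LuxR-dependent pLuxI promoter, listed in the record as the quorum-sensing promoter. That promoter is not annotated in the feature table, but the record implies it drives dCas9, the D10A/H840A mutant that binds DNA without cutting it (the purpose field nonetheless calls it an endonuclease). A separate cassette immediately downstream of dCas9 on the same strand uses the constitutive J23119(SpeI) promoter to express a guide RNA, with a gfp-targeting spacer fused to the standard S. pyogenes scaffold.

Together these parts should give autonomous, cell-density-dependent repression of a gfp reporter. dCas9 levels rise as the autoinducer accumulates, and the dCas9–sgRNA complex then blocks gfp transcription. The associated publication describes model-based optimisation of such a circuit for dynamic control of metabolic pathways, so this gfp-targeting version likely serves as the reporter construct for characterising the circuit's switching behaviour.
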