Features (pLannotate 1.2.2; 10 found; start..end, strand, type, name):
    489..1067    +  CDS            luxI: LUXI_ALIFS - Protein inferred from homology: Swiss-Prot protein existence level 3. Required for the synthesis of OHHL (N-(3-oxohexanoyl)-L- homoserine lactone) also known as VAI or N-(beta-ketocaproyl)homoserine lactone or 3-oxo-N-(tetrahydro-2-oxo-3-furanyl)-hexanamide, an autoinducer molecule which binds to LuxR and thus acts in bioluminescence regulation. From Aliivibrio fischeri (Vibrio fischeri).
   1102..1173    -  CDS            ble (fragment): BLE_KLEPN - Experimental evidence at protein level: Swiss-Prot protein existence level 1. Binding protein with a strong affinity to the bleomycin family of antibiotics. Binds to CL990; an antimitotic-antibiotic compound. From Klebsiella pneumoniae.
   1197..1988    -  CDS            neo: KKA2_KLEPN - Also known as kan, nptII. Experimental evidence at protein level: Swiss-Prot protein existence level 1. Resistance to kanamycin, neomycin, paromomycin, ribostamycin, butirosin and gentamicin B. From Klebsiella pneumoniae.
   2020..2304    -  CDS            tnpA (fragment): TN5P_ECOLX - Also known as tnp. Experimental evidence at protein level: Swiss-Prot protein existence level 1. Mediates transposition of transposon Tn5 by a 'cut and paste' mechanism. First, the monomeric transposase binds the 19 bp inverted DNA repeats flanking the transposon. Then, dimerization of the DNA- bound transposase creates a synaptic DNA complex. After nicking of the first DNA strand, excision of the transposon proceeds through a series of intermediates. The transposase then mediates the insertion of the transposon at a new site by strand transfer. The activity of the wild- type tran
   3468..4239    +  rep_origin     pBBR1 oriV: replication origin of the broad-host-range plasmid pBBR1 from Bordetella bronchiseptica; requires the pBBR1 Rep protein for replication
   4240..4902    +  CDS            pBBR1 Rep: replication protein for the broad-host-range plasmid pBBR1 from Bordetella bronchiseptica
   4981..5056    -  misc_RNA       gRNA scaffold: guide RNA scaffold for the Streptococcus pyogenes CRISPR/Cas9 system
   5077..5111    -  promoter       J23119(SpeI) promoter: bacterial promoter (Registry of Standard Biological Parts BBa J23119) modified to end with an SpeI site
   5120..9224    -  CDS            dCas9 (fragment): catalytically dead mutant of the Cas9 endonuclease from the Streptococcus pyogenes Type II CRISPR/Cas system RNA-guided DNA-binding protein that lacks endonuclease activity due to the D10A mutation in the RuvC catalytic domain and the H840A mutation in the HNH catalytic domain
   9307..270     -  CDS            luxR (across the origin): LUXR_ALIFS - Experimental evidence at protein level: Swiss-Prot protein existence level 1. Transcriptional activator of the bioluminescence operon. Binds to the OHHL autoinducer. From Aliivibrio fischeri (Vibrio fischeri).
>Addgene plasmid #236184 | pQdCas9-sggfp | addgene full sequence | sequence record 470109 | Addgene NGS Result
TGAATGATTGGAGTTAGAATAATCTACTATAGGATCATATTTTATTAAATTAGCGTCATCATAATATTGC
CTCCATTTTTTAGGGTAATTATCTAGAATTGAAATATCAGATTTAACCATAGAATGAGGATAAATGATCG
CGAGTAAATAATATTCACAATGTACCATTTTAGTCATATCAGATAAGCATTGATTAATATCATTATTGCT
TCTACAAGCTTTAATTTTATTAATTATTCTGTATGTGTCGTCGGCATTTATGTTTTTCATACCCATCTCT
TTATCCTTACCTATTGTTTGTCGCAAGTTTTGCGTGTTATATATCATTAAAACGGTAATGGATTGACATT
TGATTCTAATAAATTGGATTTTTGTCACACTATTGTATCGCTGGGAATACAATTACTTAACATAAGCACC
TGTAGGATCGTACAGGTTTACGCAAGAAAATGGTTTGTTATAGTCGAATAAACGCAAGGGAGGTTGGTAT
GACTATAATGATAAAAAAATCGGATTTTTTGGCAATTCCATCGGAGGAGTATAAAGGTATTCTAAGTCTT
CGTTATCAAGTGTTTAAGCAAAGACTTGAGTGGGACTTAGTTGTAGAAAATAACCTTGAATCAGATGAGT
ATGATAACTCAAATGCAGAATATATTTATGCTTGTGATGATACTGAAAATGTAAGTGGATGCTGGCGTTT
ATTACCTACAACAGGTGATTATATGCTGAAAAGTGTTTTTCCTGAATTGCTTGGTCAACAGAGTGCTCCC
AAAGATCCTAATATAGTCGAATTAAGTCGTTTTGCTGTAGGTAAAAATAGCTCAAAGATAAATAACTCTG
CTAGTGAAATTACAATGAAACTATTTGAAGCTATATATAAACACGCTGTTAGTCAAGGTATTACAGAATA
TGTAACAGTAACATCAACAGCAATAGAGCGATTTTTAAAGCGTATTAAAGTTCCTTGTCATCGTATTGGA
GACAAAGAAATTCATGTATTAGGTGATACTAAATCGGTTGTATTGTCTATGCCTATTAATGAACAGTTTA
AAAAAGCAGTCTTAAATTAATCTAGATAAGTTCAGGATGAATTCTCTAGTCCAACCTTTCATAGAAGGCG
GCGGTGGAATCGAAATCTCGTGATGGCAGGTTGGGCGTCGCTTGGTCGGTCATTTCGAACCCCAGAGTCC
CGCTCAGAAGAACTCGTCAAGAAGGCGATAGAAGGCGATGCGCTGCGAATCGGGAGCGGCGATACCGTAA
AGCACGAGGAAGCGGTCAGCCCATTCGCCGCCAAGCTCTTCAGCAATATCACGGGTAGCCAACGCTATGT
CCTGATAGCGGTCCGCCACACCCAGCCGGCCACAGTCGATGAATCCAGAAAAGCGGCCATTTTCCACCAT
GATATTCGGCAAGCAGGCATCGCCATGGGTCACGACGAGATCCTCGCCGTCGGGCATGCGCGCCTTGAGC
CTGGCGAACAGTTCGGCTGGCGCGAGCCCCTGATGCTCTTCGTCCAGATCATCCTGATCGACAAGACCGG
CTTCCATCCGAGTACGTGCTCGCTCGATGCGATGTTTCGCTTGGTGGTCGAATGGGCAGGTAGCCGGATC
AAGCGTATGCAGCCGCCGCATTGCATCAGCCATGATGGATACTTTCTCGGCAGGAGCAAGGTGAGATGAC
AGGAGATCCTGCCCCGGCACTTCGCCCAATAGCAGCCAGTCCCTTCCCGCTTCAGTGACAACGTCGAGCA
CAGCTGCGCAAGGAACGCCCGTCGTGGCCAGCCACGATAGCCGCGCTGCCTCGTCCTGTAGTTCATTCAG
GGCACCGGACAGGTCGGTCTTGACAAAAAGAACCGGGCGCCCCTGCGCTGACAGCCGGAACACGGCGGCA
TCAGAGCAGCCGATTGTCTGTTGTGCCCAGTCATAGCCGAATAGCCTCTCCACCCAAGCGGCCGGAGAAC
CTGCGTGCAATCCATCTTGTTCAATCATGCGAAACGATCCTCATCCTGTCTCTTGATCAAATCTTGATCC
CCTGCGCCATCAGATCCTTGGCGGCAAGAAAGCCATCCAGTTTACTTTGCAGGGCTTCCCAACCTTACCA
GAGGGCGCCCCAGCTGGCAATTCCGGTTCGCTTGCTGTCCATAAAACCGCCCAGTCTAGCTATCGCCATG
TAAGCCCACTGCAAGCTACCTGCTTTCTCTTTGCGCTTGCGTTTTCCCTTGTCCAGATAGCCCAGTAGCT
GACATTCATCCCAGGTGGCACTTTTCGGGGAAATGTGCGCGCCCGCGTTCCTGCTGGCGCTGGGCCTGTT
TCTGGCGCTGGACTTCCCGCTGTTCCGTCAGCAGCTTTTCGCCCACGGCCTTGATGATCGCGGCGGCCTT
GGCCTGCATATCCCGATTCAACGGCCCCAGGGCGTCCAGAACGGGCTTCAGGCGCTCCCGAAGGTCTCGG
GCCGTCTCTTGGGCTTGATCGGCCTTCTTGCGCATCTCACGCGCTCCTGCGGCGGCCTGTAGGGCAGGCT
CATACCCCTGCCGAACCGCTTTTGTCAGCCGGTCGGCCACGGCTTCCGGCGTCTCAACGCGCTTTGAGAT
TCCCAGCTTTTCGGCCAATCCCTGCGGTGCATAGGCGCGTGGCTCGACCGCTTGCGGGCTGATGGTGACG
TGGCCCACTGGTGGCCGCTCCAGGGCCTCGTAGAACGCCTGAATGCGCGTGTGACGTGCCTTGCTGCCCT
CGATGCCCCGTTGCAGCCCTAGATCGGCCACAGCAGCCGCAAACGTGGTCTGGTCGCGGGTCATCTGCGC
TTTGTTGCCGATGAACTCCTTGGCCGACAGCCTGCCGTCCTGCGTCAGCGGCACCACGAACGCGGTCATG
TGCGGGCTGGTTTCGTCACGGTGGATGCTGGCCGTCACGATGCGATCCGCCCCGTACTTGTCCGCCAGCC
ACTTGTGCGCCTTCTCGAAGAACGCCGCCTGCTGTTCTTGGCTGGCCGACTTCCACCATTCCGGGCTGGC
CGTCATGACGTACTCGACCGCCAACACAGCGTCCTTGCGCCGCTTCTCTGGCAGCAACTCGCGCAGTCGG
CCCATCGCTTCATCGGTGCTGCTGGCCGCCCAGTGCTCGTTCTCTGGCGTCCTGCTGGCGTCAGCGTTGG
GCGTCTCGCGCTCGCGGTAGGCGTGCTTGAGACTGGCCGCCACGTTGCCCATTTTCGCCAGCTTCTTGCA
TCGCATGATCGCGTATGCCGCCATGCCTGCCCCTCCCTTTTGGTGTCCAACCGGCTCGACGGGGGCAGCG
CAAGGCGGTGCCTCCGGCGGGCCACTCAATGCTTGAGTATACTCACTAGACTTTGCTTCGCAAAGTCGTG
ACCGCCTACGGCGGCTGCGGCGCCCTACGGGCTTGCTCTCCGGGCTTCGCCCTGCGCGGTCGCTGCGCTC
CCTTGCCAGCCCGTGGATATGTGGACGATGGCCGCGAGCGGCCACCGGCTGGCTCGCTTCGCTCGGCCCG
TGGACAACCCTGCTGGACAAGCTGATGGACAGGCTGCGCCTGCCCACGAGCTTGACCACAGGGATTGCCC
ACCGGCTACCCAGCCTTCGACCACATACCCACCGGCTCCAACTGCGCGGCCTGCGGCCTTGCCCCATCAA
TTTTTTTAATTTTCTCTGGGGAAAAGCCTCCGGCCTGCGGCCTGCGCGCTTCGCTTGCCGGTTGGACACC
AAGTGGAAGGCGGGTCAAGGCTCGCGCAGCGACCGCGCAGCGGCTTGGCCTTGACGCGCCTGGAACGACC
CAAGCCTATGCGAGTGGGGGCAGTCGAAGGGCGAAGCCCGCCCGCCTGCCCCCCGAGCCTCACGGCGGCG
AGTGCGGGGGTTCCAAGGGGGCAGCGCCACCTTGGGCAAGGCCGAAGGCCGCGCAGTCGATCAACAAGCC
CCGGAGGGGCCACTTTTTGCCGGAGGGGGAGCCGCGCCGAAGGCGTGGGGGAACCCCGCAGGGGTGCCCT
TCTTTGGGCACCAAAGAACTAGATATAGGGCGAAATGCGAAAGACTTAAAAATCAACAACTTAAAAAAGG
GGGGTACGCAACAGCTCATTGCGGCACCCCCCGCAATAGCTCATTGCGTAGGTTAAAGAAAATCTGTAAT
TGACTGCCACTTTTACGCAACGCATAATTGTTGTCGCGCTGCCAAAAAGTTGCAGCTGATTGCGCATGGT
GCCGCAACCGTGCGGCACCCCTACCGCATGGAGATAAGCATGGCCACGCAGTCCAGAGAAATCGGCATTC
AAGCCAAGAACAAGCCCGGTCACTGGGTGCAAACGGAACGCAAAGCGCATGAGGCGTGGGCCGGGCTTAT
TGCGAGGAAACCCACGGCGGCAATGCTGCTGCATCACCTCGTGGCGCAGATGGGCCACCAGAACGCCGTG
GTGGTCAGCCAGAAGACACTTTCCAAGCTCATCGGACGTTCTTTGCGGACGGTCCAATACGCAGTCAAGG
ACTTGGTGGCCGAGCGCTGGATCTCCGTCGTGAAGCTCAACGGCCCCGGCACCGTGTCGGCCTACGTGGT
CAATGACCGCGTGGCGTGGGGCCAGCCCCGCGACCAGTTGCGCCTGTCGGTGTTCAGTGCCGCCGTGGTG
GTTGATCACGACGACCAGGACGAATCGCTGTTGGGGCATGGCGACCTGCGCCGCATCCCGACCCTGTATC
CGGGCGAGTAGCAACTACCGACCGGCCCCGGCGAGGAGCCGCCCAGCCAGCCCGGCATTCCGGGCATGGA
ACCAGACCTGCCAGCCTTGACCGAAACGGAGGAATGGGAACGGCGCGGGCAGCAGCGCCTGCCGATGCCC
GATGAGCCGTGTTTTCTGGACGATGGCGAGCCGTTGGAGCCGCCGACACGGGTCACGCTGCCGCGCCGGT
AGCACTTGGGTTGCGCAGCAACCCGTAAGTGCGCTGTTCCAGACTATACTAGACTGCAGGTCCTGAAGTT
AACAAAAAAAGCACCGACTCGGTGCCACTTTTTCAAGTTGATAACGGACTAGCCTTATTTTAACTTGCTA
TTTCTAGCTCTAAAACGTACTTCCAGGGCTCGAGCAACTAGTATTATACCTAGGACTGAGCTAGCTGTCA
ACTCGAGTTAGTCACCTCCTAGCTGACTCAAATCAATGCGTGTTTCATAAAGACCAGTGATGGATTGATG
GATAAGAGTGGCATCTAAAACTTCTTTTGTAGACGTATATCGTTTACGATCAATTGTTGTATCAAAATAT
TTAAAAGCAGCGGGAGCTCCAAGATTCGTCAACGTAAATAAATGAATAATATTTTCTGCTTGTTCACGTA
TTGGTTTGTCTCTATGTTTGTTATATGCACTAAGAACTTTATCTAAATTGGCATCTGCTAAAATAACACG
CTTAGAAAATTCACTGATTTGCTCAATAATCTCATCTAAATAATGCTTATGCTGCTCCACAAACAATTGT
TTTTGTTCGTTATCTTCTGGACTACCCTTCAACTTTTCATAATGACTAGCTAAATATAAAAAATTCACAT
ATTTGCTTGGCAGAGCCAGCTCATTTCCTTTTTGTAATTCTCCGGCACTAGCCAGCATCCGTTTACGACC
GTTTTCTAACTCAAAAAGACTATATTTAGGTAGTTTAATGATTAAGTCTTTTTTAACTTCCTTATATCCT
TTAGCTTCTAAAAAGTCAATCGGATTTTTTTCAAAGGAACTTCTTTCCATAATTGTGATCCCTAGTAACT
CTTTAACGGATTTTAACTTCTTCGATTTCCCTTTTTCCACCTTAGCAACCACTAGGACTGAATAAGCTAC
CGTTGGACTATCAAAACCACCATATTTTTTTGGATCCCAGTCTTTTTTACGAGCAATAAGCTTGTCCGAA
TTTCTTTTTGGTAAAATTGACTCCTTGGAGAATCCGCCTGTCTGTACTTCTGTTTTCTTGACAATATTGA
CTTGGGGCATGGACAATACTTTGCGCACTGTGGCAAAATCTCGCCCTTTATCCCAGACAATTTCTCCAGT
TTCCCCATTAGTTTCGATTAGAGGGCGTTTGCGAATCTCTCCATTTGCAAGTGTAATTTCTGTTTTGAAG
AAGTTCATGATATTAGAGTAAAAGAAATATTTTGCGGTTGCTTTGCCTATTTCTTGCTCAGACTTAGCAA
TCATTTTACGAACATCATAAACTTTATAATCACCATAGACAAACTCCGATTCAAGTTTTGGATATTTCTT
AATCAAAGCAGTTCCAACGACGGCATTTAGATACGCATCATGGGCATGATGGTAATTGTTAATCTCACGT
ACTTTATAGAATTGGAAATCTTTTCGGAAGTCAGAAACTAATTTAGATTTTAAGGTAATCACTTTAACCT
CTCGAATAAGTTTATCATTTTCATCGTATTTAGTATTCATGCGACTATCCAAAATTTGTGCCACATGCTT
AGTGATTTGGCGAGTTTCAACCAATTGGCGTTTGATAAAACCAGCTTTATCAAGTTCACTCAAACCTCCA
CGTTCAGCTTTCGTTAAATTATCAAACTTACGTTGAGTGATTAACTTGGCGTTTAGAAGTTGTCTCCAAT
AGTTTTTCATCTTTTTGACTACTTCTTCACTTGGAACGTTATCCGATTTACCACGATTTTTATCAGAACG
CGTTAAGACCTTATTGTCTATTGAATCGTCTTTAAGGAAACTTTGTGGAACAATGGCATCGACATCATAA
TCACTTAAACGATTAATATCTAATTCTTGGTCCACATACATGTCTCTTCCATTTTGGAGATAATAGAGAT
AGAGCTTTTCATTTTGCAATTGAGTATTTTCAACAGGATGCTCTTTAAGAATCTGACTTCCTAATTCTTT
GATACCTTCTTCGATTCGTTTCATACGCTCTCGCGAATTTTTCTGGCCCTTTTGAGTTGTCTGATTTTCA
CGTGCCATTTCAATAACGATATTTTCTGGCTTATGCCGCCCCATTACTTTGACCAATTCATCAACAACTT
TTACAGTCTGTAAAATACCTTTTTTAATAGCAGGGCTACCAGCTAAATTTGCAATATGTTCATGTAAACT
ATCGCCTTGTCCAGACACTTGTGCTTTTTGAATGTCTTCTTTAAATGTCAAACTATCATCATGGATCAGC
TGCATAAAATTGCGATTGGCAAAACCATCTGATTTCAAAAAATCTAATATTGTTTTGCCAGATTGCTTAT
CCCTAATACCATTAATCAATTTTCGAGACAAACGTCCCCAACCAGTATAACGGCGACGTTTAAGCTGTTT
CATCACCTTATCATCAAAGAGGTGAGCATATGTTTTAAGTCTTTCCTCAATCATCTCCCTATCTTCAAAT
AAGGTCAATGTTAAAACAATATCCTCTAAGATATCTTCATTTTCTTCATTATCCAAAAAATCTTTATCTT
TAATAATTTTTAGCAAATCATGGTAGGTACCTAATGAAGCATTAAATCTATCTTCAACTCCTGAAATTTC
AACACTATCAAAACATTCTATTTTTTTGAAATAATCTTCTTTTAATTGCTTAACGGTTACTTTTCGATTT
GTTTTGAAGAGTAAATCAACAATGGCTTTCTTCTGTTCACCTGAAAGAAATGCTGGTTTTCGCATTCCTT
CAGTAACATATTTGACCTTTGTCAATTCGTTATAAACCGTAAAATACTCATAAAGCAAACTATGTTTTGG
TAGTACTTTTTCATTTGGAAGATTTTTATCAAAGTTTGTCATGCGTTCAATAAATGATTGAGCTGAAGCA
CCTTTATCGACAACTTCTTCAAAATTCCATGGGGTAATTGTTTCTTCAGACTTCCGAGTCATCCATGCAA
AACGACTATTGCCACGCGCCAATGGACCAACATAATAAGGAATTCGAAAAGTCAAGATTTTTTCAATCTT
CTCACGATTGTCTTTTAAAAATGGATAAAAGTCTTCTTGTCTTCTCAAAATAGCATGCAGCTCACCCAAG
TGAATTTGATGGGGAATAGAGCCGTTGTCAAAGGTCCGTTGCTTGCGCAGCAAATCTTCACGATTTAGTT
TCACCAATAATTCCTCAGTACCATCCATTTTTTCTAAAATTGGTTTGATAAATTTATAAAATTCTTCTTG
GCTAGCTCCCCCATCAATATAACCTGCATATCCGTTTTTTGATTGATCAAAAAAGATTTCTTTATACTTT
TCTGGAAGTTGTTGTCGAACTAAAGCTTTTAAAAGAGTCAAGTCTTGATGATGTTCATCGTAGCGTTTAA
TCATTGAAGCTGATAGGGGAGCCTTAGTTATTTCAGTATTTACTCTTAGGATATCTGAAAGTAAAATAGC
ATCTGATAAATTCTTAGCTGCCAAAAACAAATCAGCATATTGATCTCCAATTTGCGCCAATAAATTATCT
AAATCATCATCGTAAGTATCTTTTGAAAGCTGTAATTTAGCATCTTCTGCCAAATCAAAATTTGATTTAA
AATTAGGGGTCAAACCCAATGACAAAGCAATGAGATTCCCAAATAAGCCATTTTTCTTCTCACCGGGGAG
CTGAGCAATGAGATTTTCTAATCGTCTTGATTTACTCAATCGTGCAGAAAGAATCGCTTTAGCATCTACT
CCACTTGCGTTAATAGGGTTTTCTTCAAATAATTGATTGTAGGTTTGTACCAACTGGATAAATAGTTTGT
CCACATCACTATTATCAGGATTTAAATCTCCCTCAATCAAAAAATGACCACGAAACTTAATCATATGCGC
TAAGGCCAAATAGATTAAGCGCAAATCCGCTTTATCAGTAGAATCTACCAATTTTTTTCGCAGATGATAG
ATAGTTGGATATTTCTCATGATAAGCAACTTCATCTACTATATTTCCAAAAATAGGATGACGTTCATGCT
TCTTGTCTTCTTCCACCAAAAAAGACTCTTCAAGTCGATGAAAGAAACTATCATCTACTTTCGCCATCTC
ATTTGAAAAAATCTCCTGTAGATAACAAATACGATTCTTCCGACGTGTATACCTTCTACGAGCTGTCCGT
TTGAGACGAGTCGCTTCCGCTGTCTCTCCACTGTCAAATAAAAGAGCCCCTATAAGATTTTTTTTGATAC
TGTGGCGGTCTGTATTTCCCAGAACCTTGAACTTTTTAGACGGAACCTTATATTCATCAGTGATCACCGC
CCATCCGACGCTATTTGTGCCGATAGCTAAGCCTATTGAGTATTTCTTATCCATAGATCCTTTCTCCTCT
TTTTTATTCGACTATAACAAACCATTTTCTTGCGTAAACCTGTACGATCCTACAGGTAGATCTTTAATTT
TTAAAGTATGGGCAATCAATTGCTCCTGTTAAAATTGCTTTAGAAATACTTTGGCAGCGGTTTGTTGTAT
TGAGTTTCATTTGCGCATTGGTTAAATGGAAAGTGACAGTACGCTCACTGCAGCCTAATATTTTTGAAAT
ATCCCAAGAGCTTTTTCCTTCGCATGCCCACGCTAAACATTCTTTTTCTCTTTTGGTTAAATCGTTGTTT
GATTTATTATTTGCTATATTTATTTTTCGATAATTATCAACTAGAGAAGGAACAATTAATGGTATGTTCA
TACACGCATGTAAAAATAAACTATCTATATAGTTGTCTTTTTCTGAATGTGCAAAACTAAGCATTCCGAA
GCCATTGTTAGCCGTATGAATAGGGAAACTAAACCCAGTGATAAGACCTGATGTTTTCGCTTCTTTAATT
ACATTTGGAGATTTTTTATTTACAGCATTGTTTTCAAATATATTCCAATTAATTGG
